>Addgene plasmid #97185 | pFUSE-B_P2rP4 | addgene full sequence | sequence record 191121 | Addgene NGS Result
TCCTGCGTTATCCCCTGATTCTGTGGATAACCGTATTACCGCCTTTGAGTGAGCTGATACCGCTCGCCGC
AGCCGAACGACCGAGCGCAGCGAGTCAGTGAGCGAGGAAGCGGAAGAGCGCCCAATACGCAAACCGCCTC
TCCCCGCGCGTTGGCCGATTCATTAATGCAGCTGGCACGACAGGTTTCCCGACTGGAAAGCGGGCAGTGA
GCGCAACGCAATTAATACGCGTACCGCTAGCCAGGAAGAGTTTGTAGAAACGCAAAAAGGCCATCCGTCA
GGATGGCCTTCTGCTTAGTTTGATGCCTGGCAGTTTATGGCGGGCGTCCTGCCCGCCACCCTCCGGGCCG
TTGCTTCACAACGTTCAAATCCGCTCCCGGCGGATTTGTCCTACTCAGGAGAGCGTTCACCGACAAACAA
CAGATAAAACGAAAGGCCCAGTCTTCCGACTGAGCCTTTCGTTTTATTTGATGCCTGGCAGTTCCCTACT
CTCGCGTTAACGCTAGCATGGATGTTTTCCCAGTCACGACGTTGTAAAACGACGGCCAGTCTTAAGGCGC
TTAGTCGACTACAGGTCACTAATACCATCTAAGTAGTTGATTCATAGTGACTGGATATGTTGTGTTTTAC
AGTATTATGTAGTCTGTTTTTTATGCAAAATCTAATTTAATATATTGATATTTATATCATTTTACGTTTC
TCGTTCAGCTTTCTTGTACAAAGTTGGCATTATAAGAAAGCATTGCTTATCAATTTGTTGCAACGAACAG
GTCACTATCAGTCAAAATAAAATCATTATTTGCCATCCAGCTGATATCCGAAGAAATATTTCACAACTCT
TATACTTTTCTCTTACAAGTCGTTCGGCTTCATCTGGATTTTCAGCCTCTATACTTACTAAACGTGATAA
AGTTTCTGTAATTTCTACTGTATCGACCTGCAGACTGGCTGTGTATAAGGGAGCCTGACATTTATATTCC
CCAGAACATCAGGTTAATGGCGTTTTTGATGTCATTTTCGCGGTGGCTGAGATCAGCCACTTCTTCCCCG
ATAACGGAGACCGGCACACTGGCCATATCGGTGGTCATCATGCGCCAGCTTTCATCCCCGATATGCACCA
CCGGGTAAAGTTCACGGGAGACTTTATCTGACAGCAGACGTGCACTGGCCAGGGGGATCACCATCCGTCG
CCCGGGCGTGTCAATAATATCACTCTGTACATCCACAAACAGACGATAACGGCTCTCTCTTTTATAGGTG
TAAACCTTAAACTGCATTTCACCAGCCCCTGTTCTCGTCAGCAAAAGAGCCGTTCATTTCAATAAACCGG
GCGACCTCAGCCATCCCTTCCTGATTTTCCGCTTTCCAGCGTTCGGCACGCAGACGACGGGCTTCATTCT
GCATGGTTGTGCTTACCAGACCGGAGATATTGACATCATATATGCCTTGAGCAACTGATAGCTGTCGCTG
TCAACTGTCACTGTAATACGCTGCTTCATAGCATACCTCTTTTTGACATACTTCGGGTATACATATCAGT
ATATATTCTTATACCGCAAAAATCAGCGCGCAAATACGCATACTGTTATCTGGCTTTTAGTAAGCCGGAT
CCACGCGGCGTTTACGCCCCCCCTGCCACTCATCGCAGTACTGTTGTAATTCATTAAGCATTCTGCCGAC
ATGGAAGCCATCACAAACGGCATGATGAACCTGAATCGCCAGCGGCATCAGCACCTTGTCGCCTTGCGTA
TAATATTTGCCCATGGTGAAAACGGGGGCGAAGAAGTTGTCCATATTGGCCACGTTTAAATCAAAACTGG
TGAAACTCACCCAGGGATTGGCTGAGACGAAAAACATATTCTCAATAAACCCTTTAGGGAAATAGGCCAG
GTTTTCACCGTAACACGCCACATCTTGCGAATATATGTGTAGAAACTGCCGGAAATCGTCGTGGTATTCA
CTCCAGAGCGATGAAAACGTTTCAGTTTGCTCATGGAAAACGGTGTAACAAGGGTGAACACTATCCCATA
TCACCAGCTCACCGTCTTTCATTGCCATACGGAATTCCGGATGAGCATTCATCAGGCGGGCAAGAATGTG
AATAAAGGCCGGATAAAACTTGTGCTTATTTTTCTTTACGGTCTTTAAAAAGGCCGTAATATCCAGCTGA
ACGGTCTGGTTATAGGTACATTGAGCAACTGACTGAAATGCCTCAAAATGTTCTTTACGATGCCATTGGG
ATATATCAACGGTGGTATATCCAGTGATTTTTTTCTCCATTTTAGCTTCCTTAGCTCCTGAAAATCTCGA
TAACTCAAAAAATACGCCCGGTAGTGATCTTATTTCATTATGGTGAAAGTTGGAACCTCTTACGTGCCGA
TCAACGTCTCATTTTCGCCAAAAGTTGGCCCAGGGCTTCCCGGTATCAACAGGGACACCAGGATTTATTT
ATTCTGCGAAGTGATCTTCCGTCACAGGTATTTATTCGGCGCAAAGTGCGTCGGGTGATGCTGCCAACTT
AGTCGACTACAGGTCACTAATACCATCTAAGTAGTTGATTCATAGTGACTGGATATGTTGTGTTTTACAG
TATTATGTAGTCTGTTTTTTATGCAAAATCTAATTTAATATATTGATATTTATATCATTTTACGTTTCTC
GTTCAACTTTTCTATACAAAGTTGGCATTATAAGAAAGCATTGCTTATCAATTTGTTGCAACGAACAGGT
CACTATCAGTCAAAATAAAATCATTATTTGCCATCCAGCTGATATCCCCTATAGTGAGTCGTATTACATG
GTCATAGCTGTTTCCTGGCAGCTCTGGCCCGTGTCTCAAAATCTCTGATGTTACATTGCACAAGATAAAA
ATATATCATCATGCCTCCTCTAGACCAGCCAGGACAGAAATGCCTCGACTTCGCTGCTACCCAAGGTTGC
CGGGTGACGCACACCGTGGAAACGGATGAAGGCACGAACCCAGTGGACATAAGCCTGTTCGGTTCGTAAG
CTGTAATGCAAGTAGCGTATGCGCTCACGCAACTGGTCCAGAACCTTGACCGAACGCAGCGGTGGTAACG
GCGCAGTGGCGGTTTTCATGGCTTGTTATGACTGTTTTTTTGGGGTACAGTCTATGCCTCGGGCATCCAA
GCAGCAAGCGCGTTACGCCGTGGGTCGATGTTTGATGTTATGGAGCAGCAACGATGTTACGCAGCAGGGC
AGTCGCCCTAAAACAAAGTTAAACATTATGAGGGAAGCGGTGATCGCCGAAGTATCGACTCAACTATCAG
AGGTAGTTGGCGTCATCGAGCGCCATCTCGAACCGACGTTGCTGGCCGTACATTTGTACGGCTCCGCAGT
GGATGGCGGCCTGAAGCCACACAGTGATATTGATTTGCTGGTTACGGTGACCGTAAGGCTTGATGAAACA
ACGCGGCGAGCTTTGATCAACGACCTTTTGGAAACTTCGGCTTCCCCTGGAGAGAGCGAGATTCTCCGCG
CTGTAGAAGTCACCATTGTTGTGCACGACGACATCATTCCGTGGCGTTATCCAGCTAAGCGCGAACTGCA
ATTTGGAGAATGGCAGCGCAATGACATTCTTGCAGGTATCTTCGAGCCAGCCACGATCGACATTGATCTG
GCTATCTTGCTGACAAAAGCAAGAGAACATAGCGTTGCCTTGGTAGGTCCAGCGGCGGAGGAACTCTTTG
ATCCGGTTCCTGAACAGGATCTATTTGAGGCGCTAAATGAAACCTTAACGCTATGGAACTCGCCGCCCGA
CTGGGCTGGCGATGAGCGAAATGTAGTGCTTACGTTGTCCCGCATTTGGTACAGCGCAGTAACCGGCAAA
ATCGCGCCGAAGGATGTCGCTGCCGACTGGGCAATGGAGCGCCTGCCGGCCCAGTATCAGCCCGTCATAC
TTGAAGCTAGACAGGCTTATCTTGGACAAGAAGAAGATCGCTTGGCCTCGCGCGCAGATCAGTTGGAAGA
ATTTGTCCACTACGTGAAAGGCGAGATCACCAAGGTAGTCGGCAAATAACCCTCGAGCCACCCATGACCA
AAATCCCTTAACGTGAGTTACGCGTCGTTCCACTGAGCGTCAGACCCCGTAGAAAAGATCAAAGGATCTT
CTTGAGATCCTTTTTTTCTGCGCGTAATCTGCTGCTTGCAAACAAAAAAACCACCGCTACCAGCGGTGGT
TTGTTTGCCGGATCAAGAGCTACCAACTCTTTTTCCGAAGGTAACTGGCTTCAGCAGAGCGCAGATACCA
AATACTGTTCTTCTAGTGTAGCCGTAGTTAGGCCACCACTTCAAGAACTCTGTAGCACCGCCTACATACC
TCGCTCTGCTAATCCTGTTACCAGTGGCTGCTGCCAGTGGCGATAAGTCGTGTCTTACCGGGTTGGACTC
AAGACGATAGTTACCGGATAAGGCGCAGCGGTCGGGCTGAACGGGGGGTTCGTGCACACAGCCCAGCTTG
GAGCGAACGACCTACACCGAACTGAGATACCTACAGCGTGAGCTATGAGAAAGCGCCACGCTTCCCGAAG
GGAGAAAGGCGGACAGGTATCCGGTAAGCGGCAGGGTCGGAACAGGAGAGCGCACGAGGGAGCTTCCAGG
GGGAAACGCCTGGTATCTTTATAGTCCTGTCGGGTTTCGCCACCTCTGACTTGAGCGTCGATTTTTGTGA
TGCTCGTCAGGGGGGCGGAGCCTATGGAAAAACGCCAGCAACGCGGCCTTTTTACGGTTCCTGGCCTTTT
GCTGGCCTTTTGCTCACATGTTCTT
Features (pLannotate 1.2.2; 17 found; start..end, strand, type, name):
      8..116     +  rep_origin     RSF ori (fragment): Plasmids containing the RSF 1030 origin of replication can be propagated in E. coli cells that contain additional plasmids with compatible origins.
    118..210     +  CDS            lacI (fragment): lac repressor; lacI; The lac repressor binds to the lac operator to inhibit transcription in E. coli. This inhibition can be relieved by adding lactose or isopropyl-β-D-thiogalactopyranoside (IPTG).
    265..292     -  terminator     rrnB T2 terminator: transcription terminator T2 from the E. coli rrnB gene
    424..467     +  terminator     rrnB T1 terminator: Escherichia coli rrnB; transcription terminator T1 from the E. coli rrnB gene
    514..550     -  CDS            lacZα (fragment): LacZα fragment of β-galactosidase; lacZ fragment
    570..801     -  protein_bind   attP2: mutant version of attP; recombination site for the Gateway® BP reaction (pDONR™221 version) BP Clonase™
    821..931     -  CDS            dpnD (fragment): DPND_STRPN - Protein predicted: Swiss-Prot protein existence level 4. From Streptococcus pneumoniae serotype 4 (strain ATCC BAA-334 / TIGR4).
    975..1277    -  CDS            ccdB: CCDB_ECOLI - Also known as G, letB, letD. Experimental evidence at protein level: Swiss-Prot protein existence level 1. Toxic component of a type II toxin-antitoxin (TA) system, functioning in plasmid maintainence. Responsible for the post- segregational killing (PSK) of plasmid-free cells, also referred to as a plasmid addiction system. Half-life of over 2 hours. Cell killing by CcdB is accompanied by filamentation, defects in chromosome and plasmid segregation, defects in cell division, formation of anucleate cells, decreased DNA synthesis and plasmid loss. Interferes with the activity of DN
   1282..1440    -  CDS            ccdA (fragment): CCDA_ECO57 - Also known as H, letA. Experimental evidence at protein level: Swiss-Prot protein existence level 1. Antitoxin component of a type II toxin-antitoxin (TA) system which inhibits the post-segregational killing (PSK) of plasmid-free cells, also referred to as a plasmid addiction system. Binds to and blocks the activity of CcdB; will also remove bound CcdB protein from the CcdB-GyrA complex by forming a CcdA-CcdB complex, a process termed rejuvenation. Functions as a transcriptional corepressor for the ccdAB operon, repression also requires CcdB (By similarity). From Escherichia coli
   1622..2280    -  CDS            CmR: chloramphenicol acetyltransferase; cat; confers resistance to chloramphenicol
   2281..2383    -  promoter       cat promoter: promoter of the E. coli cat gene encoding chloramphenicol acetyltransferase
   2528..2759    -  protein_bind   attP4: mutant version of attP; recombination site for the Gateway® BP reaction BP Clonase™
   2778..2796    -  promoter       T7 promoter: promoter for bacteriophage T7 RNA polymerase
   2986..3009    +  promoter       Pc promoter (fragment): intI1 (promoter lies within the coding sequence); class 1 integron promoter
   3185..3241    +  CDS            GmR (fragment): gentamycin acetyltransferase; aacC1; confers resistance to gentamycin
   3248..4039    +  CDS            SmR: aminoglycoside adenylyltransferase (Murphy, 1985); aadA; confers resistance to spectinomycin and streptomycin
   4132..4720    +  rep_origin     ori: high-copy-number ColE1/pMB1/pBR322/pUC origin of replication
