[The description below was written by a language model from this plasmid's Addgene catalogue record and pLannotate feature annotations shown in this document.]
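Description:
pFUSE-B_P2rP4 is an empty Gateway donor (pDONR-type) vector used to make the "Gene B" entry clone in a two-part system for building fusion genes. It is described as a modified version of pDONR223 in which the standard recombination sites have been replaced. The feature table shows an attP2 site and an attP4 site flanking the usual counter-selection cassette, which consists of the ccdB toxin gene, a ccdA fragment, and a chloramphenicol acetyltransferase gene driven by the cat promoter. Outside the cassette, the backbone carries an aadA (SmR) gene conferring spectinomycin/streptomycin resistance and a high-copy ColE1/pUC-type origin. rrnB T1 and T2 terminators lie upstream of the cloning region, and a T7 promoter lies next to attP4. Several short hits (RSF ori, lacI, lacZα, GmR, dpnD) are annotated only as fragments and are probably backbone remnants or incidental matches rather than functional parts.

Because the intact plasmid expresses ccdB, it is propagated in a ccdB-tolerant E. coli strain under chloramphenicol plus spectinomycin selection. In use, a PCR product flanked by attB2r and attB4 sites is recombined into the vector in a BP reaction. This displaces the ccdB/CmR cassette, so that only recombinants survive in standard strains under spectinomycin selection. The resulting entry clone holds the downstream fusion partner and is paired with a Gene A entry clone made in the attP1/attP2 vector pFUSE-A, which is equivalent to pDONR221. The compatible site layout presumably allows the two to be joined in a later multi-fragment recombination, although the record does not describe that step or the destination vector. M13 forward and reverse primer sites flank the insert for sequence verification. The catalogue gives a backbone size of 5008 bp, whereas the sequenced record is 4,785 nt.

The associated work applied this system to engineering and functionally testing candidate oncogenic fusion genes in cancer.
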