Addgene plasmid #97185: pFUSE-B_P2rP4
Purpose: (Empty Backbone) For fusion gene cloning. Recombine Gene B into this Gateway Entry Vector
Depositing lab: Kenneth Scott. Depositing organization: Baylor College of Medicine. Publication: Engineering and Functional Characterization of Fusion Genes Identifies Novel Oncogenic Drivers of Cancer. Lu H, Villafane N, Dogruluk T, Grzeskowiak CL, Kong K, Tsang YH, Zagorodna O, Pantazi A, Yang L, Neill NJ, Kim YW, Creighton CJ, Verhaak RG, Mills GB, Park P, Kucherlapati RS, Scott KL. Cancer Res. 2017 May 16. pii: canres.2745.2016. doi: 10.1158/0008-5472.CAN-16-2745. PubMed 28512244.
Backbone
  Vector backbone: pDONR223_P2rP4
  Backbone size (bp): 5008
  Vector type: Gateway
Growth in bacteria
  Bacterial resistance: Chloramphenicol and Spectinomycin, 25 & 50 μg/mL
  Growth temperature: 37°C
  Growth strain: ccdB Survival
  Copy number: High Copy
Gene/Insert
  Cloning method: Gateway Cloning
  Sequencing primers: 5′ M13 For; 3′ M13 Rev
Terms and licenses: Academic/Nonprofit Terms; Industry Terms: Not Available to Industry
Depositor comments: Modified version of pDONR223_P12 from Invitrogen. Recombine Gateway compatibile PCR product (attB2r - attB4) into this Entry vector by Gateway BP reaction. The pFUSE-A_P1P2 is the same plasmid as Gateway™ pDONR™221 Vector and is commercially available from ThermoFisher Scientific (Cat#: 12536017).
How to cite: pFUSE-B_P2rP4 was a gift from Kenneth Scott (Addgene plasmid # 97185 ; http://n2t.net/addgene:97185 ; RRID:Addgene_97185)
