>Addgene plasmid #97185 | pFUSE-B_P2rP4 | depositor partial sequence | sequence record 192066 | M13F
TCTAAGTAGTTGATTCATAGTGACTGGATATGTTGTGTTTTACAGTATTATGTAGTCTGTTTTTTATGCA
AAATCTAATTTAATATATTGATATTTATATCATTTTACGTTTCTCGTTCAGCTTTCTTGTACAAAGTTGG
CATTATAAGAAAGCATTGCTTATCAATTTGTTGCAACGAACAGGTCACTATCAGTCAAAATAAAATCATT
ATTTGCCATCCAGCTGATATCCGAAGAAATATTTCACAACTCTTATACTTTTCTCTTACAAGTCGTTCGG
CTTCATCTGGATTTTCAGCCTCTATACTTACTAAACGTGATAAAGTTTCTGTAATTTCTACTGTATCGAC
CTGCAGACTGGCTGTGTATAAGGGAGCCTGACATTTATATTCCCCAGAACATCAGGTTAATGGCGTTTTT
GATGTCATTTTCGCGGTGGCTGAGATCAGCCACTTCTTCCCCGATAACGGAGACCGGCACACTGGCCATA
TCGGTGGTCATCATGCGCCAGCTTTCATCCCCGATATGCACCACCGGGTAAAGTTCACGGGAGACTTTAT
CTGACAGCAGACGTGCACTGGCCAGGGGGATCACCATCCGTCGCCCGGGCGTGTCAATAATATCACTCTG
TACATCCACAAACAGACGATAACGGCTCTCTCTTTTATAGGTGTAAACCTTAAACTGCATTTCACCAGCC
CCTGTTCTCGTCAGCAAAAGAGCCGTTCATTTCAATAAACCGGGCGACCTCAGCCATCCCTTCCTGATTT
TCCGCTTTCCAGCGTTCGGCACGCAGACGACGGGCTTCATTCTGCATGGTTGTGCTTACCAGACCGGAGA
TATTGACATCATATATGCCTTGAGCAACTGATAGCTGTCGCTGTCAACTGTCACTGTAATACGCTGCTTC
ATAGCATACCTCTTTTTGACATACTTCGGGTATACATATCAGTATATATTCTTATACCGCAAAAATCAGC
GCGCAAATACGCATACTG
